Addgene plasmid #238726: NanoLuc-BCL2A1 Vector
Purpose: Express NanoLuc-BCL2A1 Fusion Protein in Mammalian Cells under a CMV promoter
Depositing lab: Promega Corporation.
Backbone
  Vector backbone: pFN31K Nluc CMV-neo Flexi(R) Vector
  Vector type: Mammalian Expression
  Selectable markers: Neomycin
Growth in bacteria
  Bacterial resistance: Kanamycin, 50 μg/mL
  Growth temperature: 37°C
  Growth strain: DH5alpha
  Copy number: High Copy
Gene/Insert
  Gene/Insert name: BCL2A1
  Species: H. sapiens (human)
  Mutation: None
  Entrez Gene: BCL2A1 (a.k.a. ACC-1, ACC-2, ACC1, ACC2, BCL2L5, BFL1, GRS, HBPA1)
  Promoter: CMV
  Tag / fusion protein: NanoLuc (R) (N terminal on backbone)
  Cloning method: Other
Terms and licenses: Academic/Nonprofit Terms; Industry Terms
How to cite: NanoLuc-BCL2A1 Vector was a gift from Promega Corporation (Addgene plasmid # 238726 ; http://n2t.net/addgene:238726 ; RRID:Addgene_238726)
