[The description below was written by a language model from this plasmid's Addgene catalogue record and pLannotate feature annotations shown in this document.]
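Description:
NanoLuc-BCL2A1 Vector is a 5.3 kb mammalian expression plasmid built on the pFN31K Nluc CMV-neo Flexi Vector backbone. It produces human BCL2A1 (also known as BFL1), an anti-apoptotic BCL2 family member, fused at its N terminus to NanoLuc luciferase. The record lists no mutation in the insert. Transcription is driven by the human cytomegalovirus immediate-early enhancer and promoter, followed by a chimeric β-globin/immunoglobulin heavy chain intron that generally improves mRNA processing and expression. A T7 promoter lies just upstream of the human codon-optimized Nluc coding sequence, which would also permit in vitro transcription of the fusion. The BCL2A1 open reading frame begins a short linker distance after Nluc, and an SV40 polyadenylation signal is annotated downstream of the cassette. Several short fragment annotations between the insert and the selection cassette (a pUC-type multiple cloning site, SET1, T7 terminator, large T antigen, M13 ori and bom fragments) appear to be backbone remnants or partial matches rather than functional units.

A single neo (nptII) gene serves both hosts. It sits behind tandem SV40 early and bacterial EM7 promoters and ends with a synthetic poly(A) signal, giving kanamycin resistance in E. coli and neomycin-class selection in mammalian cells. Propagation relies on a high-copy ColE1/pUC-type origin, and a ColE1 cer site helps keep the plasmid monomeric.

The stated purpose is simply expression of the NanoLuc-BCL2A1 fusion in mammalian cells. Luciferase-tagged proteins of this kind commonly serve as luminescent donors in bioluminescence energy-transfer assays of ligand binding or protein interaction, though the record does not specify an application.
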