Features (pLannotate 1.2.2; 20 found; start..end, strand, type, name):
    140..517     +  enhancer       CMV enhancer: human cytomegalovirus immediate early enhancer
    519..718     +  promoter       CMV promoter: human cytomegalovirus (CMV) immediate early promoter
    857..989     +  intron         chimeric intron: chimera between introns from human β-globin and immunoglobulin heavy chain genes
   1033..1051    +  promoter       T7 promoter: promoter for bacteriophage T7 RNA polymerase
   1065..1577    +  CDS            Nluc: NanoLuc® luciferase human codon-optimized
   1599..2123    +  CDS            BCL2A1: B2LA1_HUMAN - Also known as BCL2L5, BFL1, GRS, HBPA1. Experimental evidence at protein level: Swiss-Prot protein existence level 1. Retards apoptosis induced by IL-3 deprivation. May function in the response of hemopoietic cells to external signals and in maintaining endothelial survival during infection (By similarity). Can inhibit apoptosis induced by serum starvation in the mammary epithelial cell line HC11 (By similarity). From Homo sapiens (Human).
   2132..2187    +  misc_feature   MCS: pUC18/19 multiple cloning site
   2194..2243    +  CDS            SET1 (fragment): solubility-enhancement tag derived from T7 phage gene 10B
   2251..2270    +  terminator     T7 terminator (fragment): transcription terminator for bacteriophage T7 RNA polymerase
   2292..2413    -  polyA_signal   SV40 poly(A) signal: SV40 polyadenylation signal
   2436..2504    -  CDS            large T antigen (fragment): large T antigen from SV40 (simian virus 40)
   2509..2541    +  rep_origin     M13 ori (fragment): M13 bacteriophage origin of replication; arrow indicates direction of (+) strand synthesis
   2542..2593    -  misc_feature   bom (fragment): basis of mobility region from pBR322
   2658..3015    +  promoter       SV40 promoter: SV40 enhancer and early promoter
   3030..3077    +  promoter       EM7 promoter: synthetic bacterial promoter&nbsp
   3109..3900    +  CDS            neo: KKA2_KLEPN - Also known as kan, nptII. Experimental evidence at protein level: Swiss-Prot protein existence level 1. Resistance to kanamycin, neomycin, paromomycin, ribostamycin, butirosin and gentamicin B. From Klebsiella pneumoniae.
   3967..4015    +  polyA_signal   poly(A) signal: synthetic polyadenylation signal
   4036..4125    -  CDS            tnpA (fragment): TN5P_ECOLX - Also known as tnp. Experimental evidence at protein level: Swiss-Prot protein existence level 1. Mediates transposition of transposon Tn5 by a 'cut and paste' mechanism. First, the monomeric transposase binds the 19 bp inverted DNA repeats flanking the transposon. Then, dimerization of the DNA- bound transposase creates a synaptic DNA complex. After nicking of the first DNA strand, excision of the transposon proceeds through a series of intermediates. The transposase then mediates the insertion of the transposon at a new site by strand transfer. The activity of the wild- type tran
   4254..4842    -  rep_origin     ori: high-copy-number ColE1/pMB1/pBR322/pUC origin of replication
   4958..5241    +  misc_feature   cer region: ColE1-derived recombination site that helps to maintain plasmids as monomers
>Addgene plasmid #238726 | NanoLuc-BCL2A1 Vector | addgene full sequence | sequence record 479779 | Addgene NGS Result
TCAATATTGGCCATTAGCCATATTATTCATTGGTTATATAGCATAAATCAATATTGGCTATTGGCCATTG
CATACGTTGTATCTATATCATAATATGTACATTTATATTGGCTCATGTCCAATATGACCGCCATGTTGGC
ATTGATTATTGACTAGTTATTAATAGTAATCAATTACGGGGTCATTAGTTCATAGCCCATATATGGAGTT
CCGCGTTACATAACTTACGGTAAATGGCCCGCCTGGCTGACCGCCCAACGACCCCCGCCCATTGACGTCA
ATAATGACGTATGTTCCCATAGTAACGCCAATAGGGACTTTCCATTGACGTCAATGGGTGGAGTATTTAC
GGTAAACTGCCCACTTGGCAGTACATCAAGTGTATCATATGCCAAGTCCGCCCCCTATTGACGTCAATGA
CGGTAAATGGCCCGCCTGGCATTATGCCCAGTACATGACCTTACGGGACTTTCCTACTTGGCAGTACATC
TACGTATTAGTCATCGCTATTACCATGGTGATGCGGTTTTGGCAGTACACCAATGGGCGTGGATAGCGGT
TTGACTCACGGGGATTTCCAAGTCTCCACCCCATTGACGTCAATGGGAGTTTGTTTTGGCACCAAAATCA
ACGGGACTTTCCAAAATGTCGTAATAACCCCGCCCCGTTGACGCAAATGGGCGGTAGGCGTGTACGGTGG
GAGGTCTATATAAGCAGAGCTGGTTTAGTGAACCGTCAGATCACTAGAAGCTTTATTGCGGTAGTTTATC
ACAGTTAAATTGCTAACGCAGTCAGTGCTTCTGACACAACAGTCTCGAACTTAAGCTGCAGAAGTTGGTC
GTGAGGCACTGGGCAGGTAAGTATCAAGGTTACAAGACAGGTTTAAGGAGACCAATAGAAACTGGGCTTG
TCGAGACAGAGAAGACTCTTGCGTTTCTGATAGGCACCTATTGGTCTTACTGACATCCACTTTGCCTTTC
TCTCCACAGGTGTCCACTCCCAGTTCAATTACAGCTCTTAAGGCTAGAGTATTAATACGACTCACTATAG
GGCTAGCGCTCACCATGGTCTTCACACTCGAAGATTTCGTTGGGGACTGGCGACAGACAGCCGGCTACAA
CCTGGACCAAGTCCTTGAACAGGGAGGTGTGTCCAGTTTGTTTCAGAATCTCGGGGTGTCCGTAACTCCG
ATCCAAAGGATTGTCCTGAGCGGTGAAAATGGGCTGAAGATCGACATCCATGTCATCATCCCGTATGAAG
GTCTGAGCGGCGACCAAATGGGCCAGATCGAAAAAATTTTTAAGGTGGTGTACCCTGTGGATGATCATCA
CTTTAAGGTGATCCTGCACTATGGCACACTGGTAATCGACGGGGTTACGCCGAACATGATCGACTATTTC
GGACGGCCGTATGAAGGCATCGCCGTGTTCGACGGCAAAAAGATCACTGTAACAGGGACCCTGTGGAACG
GCAACAAAATTATCGACGAGCGCCTGATCAACCCCGACGGCTCCCTGCTGTTCCGAGTAACCATCAACGG
AGTGACCGGCTGGCGGCTGTGCGAACGCATTCTGGCGGGCTCGAGCGGCGCGATCGCCATGACAGACTGT
GAATTTGGATATATTTACAGGCTGGCTCAGGACTATCTGCAGTGCGTCCTACAGATACCACAACCTGGAT
CAGGTCCAAGCAAAACGTCCAGAGTGCTACAAAATGTTGCGTTCTCAGTCCAAAAAGAAGTGGAAAAGAA
TCTGAAGTCATGCTTGGACAATGTTAATGTTGTGTCCGTAGACACTGCCAGAACACTATTCAACCAAGTG
ATGGAAAAGGAGTTTGAAGACGGCATCATTAACTGGGGAAGAATTGTAACCATATTTGCATTTGAAGGTA
TTCTCATCAAGAAACTTCTACGACAGCAAATTGCCCCGGATGTGGATACCTATAAGGAGATTTCATATTT
TGTTGCGGAGTTCATAATGAATAACACAGGAGAATGGATAAGGCAAAACGGAGGCTGGGAAAATGGCTTT
GTAAAGAAGTTTGAACCTAAATCTGGCTGGATGACTTTTCTAGAAGTTACAGGAAAGATCTGTGAAATGC
TATCTCTCCTGAAGCAATACTGTGTTTAAACGAATTCGGGCTCGGTACCCGGGGATCCTCTAGAGTCGAC
CTGCAGGCATGCAAGCTGATCCGGCTGCTAACAAAGCCCGAAAGGAAGCTGAGTTGGCTGCTGCCACCGC
TGAGCAATAACTAGCATAACCCCTTGGGGCGGCCGCTTCGAGCAGACATGATAAGATACATTGATGAGTT
TGGACAAACCACAACTAGAATGCAGTGAAAAAAATGCTTTATTTGTGAAATTTGTGATGCTATTGCTTTA
TTTGTAACCATTATAAGCTGCAATAAACAAGTTAACAACAACAATTGCATTCATTTTATGTTTCAGGTTC
AGGGGGAGATGTGGGAGGTTTTTTTAAGCAAGTAAAACCTCTACAAATGTGGTAAAATCGAATTTTAACA
AAATATTAACGCTTACAATTTCCTGATGCGGTATTTTCTCCTTACGCATCTGTGCGGTATTTCACACCGC
ATACGCGGATCTGCGCAGCACCATGGCCTGAAATAACCTCTGAAAGAGGAACTTGGTTAGGTACCTTCTG
AGGCGGAAAGAACCAGCTGTGGAATGTGTGTCAGTTAGGGTGTGGAAAGTCCCCAGGCTCCCCAGCAGGC
AGAAGTATGCAAAGCATGCATCTCAATTAGTCAGCAACCAGGTGTGGAAAGTCCCCAGGCTCCCCAGCAG
GCAGAAGTATGCAAAGCATGCATCTCAATTAGTCAGCAACCATAGTCCCGCCCCTAACTCCGCCCATCCC
GCCCCTAACTCCGCCCAGTTCCGCCCATTCTCCGCCCCATGGCTGACTAATTTTTTTTATTTATGCAGAG
GCCGAGGCCGCCTCGGCCTCTGAGCTATTCCAGAAGTAGTGAGGAGGCTTTTTTGGAGGCCTAGGCTTTT
GCAAAAAGCTTAATTAACTGTTGACAATTAATCATCGGCATAGTATATCGGCATAGTATAATACGACAAG
GTGAGGAACTAAACCCAGGAGGCAGATCATGATTGAACAAGATGGATTGCACGCAGGTTCTCCGGCCGCT
TGGGTGGAGAGGCTATTCGGCTATGACTGGGCACAACAGACAATCGGCTGCTCTGATGCCGCCGTGTTCC
GGCTGTCAGCGCAGGGGCGCCCGGTTCTTTTTGTCAAGACCGACCTGTCCGGTGCCCTGAATGAACTGCA
GGACGAGGCAGCGCGGCTATCGTGGCTGGCCACGACGGGCGTTCCTTGCGCAGCTGTGCTCGACGTTGTC
ACTGAAGCGGGAAGGGACTGGCTGCTATTGGGCGAAGTGCCGGGGCAGGATCTCCTGTCATCTCACCTTG
CTCCTGCCGAGAAAGTATCCATCATGGCTGATGCAATGCGGCGGCTGCATACGCTTGATCCGGCTACCTG
CCCATTCGACCACCAAGCGAAACATCGCATCGAGCGAGCACGTACTCGGATGGAAGCCGGTCTTGTCGAT
CAGGATGATCTGGACGAAGAGCATCAGGGGCTCGCGCCAGCCGAACTGTTCGCCAGGCTCAAGGCGCGCA
TGCCCGACGGCGAGGATCTCGTCGTGACCCATGGCGATGCCTGCTTGCCGAATATCATGGTGGAAAATGG
CCGCTTTTCTGGATTCATCGACTGTGGCCGGCTGGGTGTGGCGGACCGCTATCAGGACATAGCGTTGGCT
ACCCGTGATATTGCTGAAGAGCTTGGCGGCGAATGGGCTGACCGCTTCCTCGTGCTTTACGGTATCGCCG
CTCCCGATTCGCAGCGCATCGCCTTCTATCGCCTTCTTGACGAGTTCTTCTGAGCGGGACTCTGGGGTTC
GAAATGACCGACCAAGCGACGCCCAACCTGCCATCACGATGGCCGCAATAAAATATCTTTATTTTCATTA
CATCTGTGTGTTGGTTTTTTGTGTGAATCGATAGCGATAAGGATCCTCTTTGCGCTTGCGTTTTCCCTTG
TCCAGATAGCCCAGTAGCTGACATTCATCCGGGGTCAGCACCGTTTCTGCGGACTGGCTTTCTACCCGGT
ATCAGCTCACTCAAAGGCGGTAATACGGTTATCCACAGAATCAGGGGATAACGCAGGAAAGAACATGTGA
GCAAAAGGCCAGCAAAAGGCCAGGAACCGTAAAAAGGCCGCGTTGCTGGCGTTTTTCCATAGGCTCCGCC
CCCCTGACGAGCATCACAAAAATCGACGCTCAAGTCAGAGGTGGCGAAACCCGACAGGACTATAAAGATA
CCAGGCGTTTCCCCCTGGAAGCTCCCTCGTGCGCTCTCCTGTTCCGACCCTGCCGCTTACCGGATACCTG
TCCGCCTTTCTCCCTTCGGGAAGCGTGGCGCTTTCTCATAGCTCACGCTGTAGGTATCTCAGTTCGGTGT
AGGTCGTTCGCTCCAAGCTGGGCTGTGTGCACGAACCCCCCGTTCAGCCCGACCGCTGCGCCTTATCCGG
TAACTATCGTCTTGAGTCCAACCCGGTAAGACACGACTTATCGCCACTGGCAGCAGCCACTGGTAACAGG
ATTAGCAGAGCGAGGTATGTAGGCGGTGCTACAGAGTTCTTGAAGTGGTGGCCTAACTACGGCTACACTA
GAAGGACAGTATTTGGTATCTGCGCTCTGCTGAAGCCAGTTACCTTCGGAAAAAGAGTTGGTAGCTCTTG
ATCCGGCAAACAAACCACCGCTGGTAGCGGTGGTTTTTTTGTTTGCAAGCAGCAGATTACGCGCAGAAAA
AAAGGATTTCAAGAAGATCCTTTGATCTTTTCTACGGGGTCTGACGCTCAGTGGAACGAAAACTCACGTT
AAGGGATTTTGGTCATGAGATTATCAAAAAGGATCTTCACCTAGATCCTTTTATAGTCCGGAAATACAGG
AACGCACGCTGGATGGCCCTTCGCTGGGATGGTGAAACCATGAAAAATGGCAGCTTCAGTGGATTAAGTG
GGGGTAATGTGGCCTGTACCCTCTGGTTGCATAGGTATTCATACGGTTAAAATTTATCAGGCGCGATTGC
GGCAGTTTTTCGGGTGGTTTGTTGCCATTTTTACCTGTCTGCTGCCGTGATCGCGCTGAACGCGTTTTAG
CGGTGCGTACAATTAAGGGATTATGGTAAATCCACTTACTGTCTGCCCTCGTAGCCATCGAGATAAACCG
CAGTACTCCGGCCACGATGCGTCCGGCGTAGAGGATCGAGATCT
